>Addgene plasmid #123997 | MTK234_034 | addgene full sequence | sequence record 252306 | Addgene NGS Result
GTCAGACCCCGTAGAAAAGATCAAAGGATCTTCTTGAGATCCTTTTTTTCTGCGCGTAATCTGCTGCTTG
CAAACAAAAAAACCACCGCTACCAGCGGTGGTTTGTTTGCCGGATCAAGAGCTACCAACTCTTTTTCCGA
AGGTAACTGGCTTCAGCAGAGCGCAGATACCAAATACTGTTCTTCTAGTGTAGCCGTAGTTAGGCCACCA
CTTCAAGAACTCTGTAGCACCGCCTACATACCTCGCTCTGCTAATCCTGTTACCAGTGGCTGCTGCCAGT
GGCGATAAGTCGTGTCTTACCGGGTTGGACTCAAGACGATAGTTACCGGATAAGGCGCAGCGGTCGGGCT
GAACGGGGGGTTCGTGCACACAGCCCAGCTTGGAGCGAACGACCTACACCGAACTGAGATACCTACAGCG
TGAGCTATGAGAAAGCGCCACGCTTCCCGAAGGGAGAAAGGCGGACAGGTATCCGGTAAGCGGCAGGGTC
GGAACAGGAGAGCGCACGAGGGAGCTTCCAGGGGGAAACGCCTGGTATCTTTATAGTCCTGTCGGGTTTC
GCCACCTCTGACTTGAGCGTCGATTTTTGTGATGCTCGTCAGGGGGGCGGAGCCTATGGAAAAACGCCAG
CAACGCGGCCTTTTTACGGTTCCTGGCCTTTTGCTGGCCTTTTGCTCACATGTTCTTTCCTGCGTTATCC
CCTGATTCTGTGGATAACCGTAGTCGGTCTCAAACGGATCCGACGCGCCATCTCTAGGCCCGCGCCGGCC
CCCTCGCACGGACTTGTGGGAGAAGCTCGGCTACTCCCCTGCCCCGGTTAATTTGCATATAATATTTCCT
AGTAACTATAGAGGCTTAATGTGCGATAAAAGACAGATAATCTGTTCTTTTTAATACTAGCTACATTTTA
CATGATAGGCTTGGATTTCTATAACTTCGTATAGCATACATTATACGAAGTTATAAACAGCACAAAAGGA
AACTCACCCTAACTGTAAAGTAATTGTGTGTTTTGAGACTATAAGTATCCCTTGGAGAACCACCTTGTTT
GGGGGCCACTAGGGACAGGATGTTTAAGAGCTAAGCTGGAAACAGCATAGCAAGTTTAAATAAGGCTAGT
CCGTTATCAACTTGAAAAAGTGGCACCGAGTCGGTGCTTTTTTTGCTGTGAGACCAGACCAATAAAAAAC
GCCCGGCGGCAACCGAGCGTTCTGAACAAATCCAGATGGAGTTCTGAGGTCATTACTGGATCTATCAACA
GGAGTCCAAGCGAGCTCGATATCAAATTACGCCCCGCCCTGCCACTCATCGCAGTACTGTTGTAATTCAT
TAAGCATTCTGCCGACATGGAAGCCATCACAAACGGCATGATGAACCTGAATCGCCAGCGGCATCAGCAC
CTTGTCGCCTTGCGTATAATATTTGCCCATGGTGAAAACGGGGGCGAAGAAGTTGTCCATATTGGCCACG
TTTAAATCAAAACTGGTGAAACTCACCCAGGGATTGGCTGAAACGAAAAACATATTCTCAATAAACCCTT
TAGGGAAATAGGCCAGGTTTTCACCGTAACACGCCACATCTTGCGAATATATGTGTAGAAACTGCCGGAA
ATCGTCGTGGTATTCACTCCAGAGCGATGAAAACGTTTCAGTTTGCTCATGGAAAACGGTGTAACAAGGG
TGAACACTATCCCATATCACCAGCTCACCGTCTTTCATTGCCATACGAAATTCCGGATGAGCATTCATCA
GGCGGGCAAGAATGTGAATAAAGGCCGGATAAAACTTGTGCTTATTTTTCTTTACGGTCTTTAAAAAGGC
CGTAATATCCAGCTGAACGGTCTGGTTATAGGTACATTGAGCAACTGACTGAAATGCCTCAAAATGTTCT
TTACGATGCCATTGGGATATATCAACGGTGGTATATCCAGTGATTTTTTTCTCCATTTTAGCTTCCTTAG
CTCCTGAAAATCTCGATAACTCAAAAAATACGCCCGGTAGTGATCTTATTTCATTATGGTGAAAGTTGGA
ACCTCTTACGTGCCCGATCAATCATGACCAAAATCCCTTAACGTGAGTTTTCGTTCCACTGAGC
Features (pLannotate 1.2.2; 6 found; start..end, strand, type, name):
     34..622     +  rep_origin     ori: high-copy-number ColE1/pMB1/pBR322/pUC origin of replication
    931..964     +  protein_bind   loxP: Cre-mediated recombination occurs in the 8-bp core sequence (GCATACAT). Cre recombinase
   1090..1157    +  misc_RNA       tracrRNA (fragment): trans-activating CRISPR RNA for the Streptococcus pyogenes CRISPR/Cas9 system
   1182..1216    -  terminator     lambda t0 terminator: minimal transcription terminator from phage lambda (Scholtissek and Grosse, 1987)
   1290..1946    -  CDS            cat: CAT_ECOLX - Experimental evidence at protein level: Swiss-Prot protein existence level 1. This enzyme is an effector of chloramphenicol resistance in bacteria. From Escherichia coli. This protein is used as a marker in many commonly used cloning vectors, such as pACYC184.
   1947..2044    -  promoter       cat promoter: promoter of the E. coli cat gene encoding chloramphenicol acetyltransferase
