[The description below was written by a language model from this plasmid's Addgene catalogue record and pLannotate feature annotations shown in this document.]
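Description:
MTK234_034 is a small part plasmid (about 2.1 kb) from the Mammalian Toolkit (MTK), a modular hierarchical cloning system for assembling genetic circuits for mammalian cells. It is built on the MTK234_002 backbone and is catalogued as a mammalian expression vector, although on its own it serves as a storage and donor plasmid for one standardized part. It is propagated in E. coli through a high-copy ColE1/pUC-type origin and selected with chloramphenicol. Resistance comes from the cat gene, driven by its native promoter and followed by a lambda t0 terminator.

The payload is a Streptococcus pyogenes Cas9 guide RNA expression cassette targeting the human AAVS1 safe-harbour locus. The record labels the guide inconsistently, as "sgRNA1 hAAVS1 (site 3)" in the purpose field and "sgRNA3 -hAAVS1" as the insert name. The cassette is formatted as a type 234 part, meaning it spans positions 2 to 4 of a transcriptional unit, which in toolkits of this kind normally hold the promoter, coding sequence and terminator. The guide cassette can therefore be dropped in as a single unit during assembly.

The feature table identifies a tracrRNA-derived fragment, consistent with the sgRNA scaffold, and a loxP site roughly 130 bp upstream of it, whose role the record does not explain. No promoter for the guide RNA was annotated, and the catalogue fields do not name one, so the element driving sgRNA transcription is not stated. The cloning sites are also unrecorded. According to the depositor comments, this guide was used to create an hAAVS1 landing pad, so its expected use is to direct Cas9 cleavage at AAVS1 for targeted integration in human cells.
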