Addgene plasmid #123997: MTK234_034
Purpose: Encodes the spCas9 sgRNA1 hAAVS1 (site 3) gRNA expression cassette as a type 234 part to be used in the MTK system
Depositing lab: Hana El-Samad. Depositing organization: University of California, San Francisco (UCSF). Publication: A Toolkit for Rapid Modular Construction of Biological Circuits in Mammalian Cells. Fonseca JP, Bonny AR, Kumar GR, Ng AH, Town J, Wu QC, Aslankoohi E, Chen SY, Dods G, Harrigan P, Osimiri LC, Kistler AL, El-Samad H. ACS Synth Biol. 2019 Nov 15;8(11):2593-2606. doi: 10.1021/acssynbio.9b00322. Epub 2019 Nov 5. PubMed 31686495.
Backbone
  Vector backbone: MTK234_002
  Vector type: Mammalian Expression
Growth in bacteria
  Bacterial resistance: Chloramphenicol, 25 μg/mL
  Growth temperature: 37°C
  Growth strain: DH5alpha
  Copy number: Unknown
Gene/Insert
  Gene/Insert name: sgRNA3 -hAAVS1
  Cloning method: Restriction Enzyme; 5′ cloning site unknown (unknown if destroyed); 3′ cloning site unknown (unknown if destroyed)
Terms and licenses: Academic/Nonprofit Terms; Industry Terms: Not Available to Industry
Depositor comments: gRNA used to create hAAVS1 landing pad Please visit https://www.biorxiv.org/content/10.1101/506188v2 for BioRxiv preprint
How to cite: MTK234_034 was a gift from Hana El-Samad (Addgene plasmid # 123997 ; http://n2t.net/addgene:123997 ; RRID:Addgene_123997)
